LOCUS       Exported 6036 bp ds-DNA circular SYN 03-SEP-2018
DEFINITION  synthetic circular DNA
ACCESSION   .
VERSION     .
KEYWORDS    pET-Gate2 ccdB
SOURCE      synthetic DNA construct
  ORGANISM  synthetic DNA construct
REFERENCE   1 (bases 1 to 6036)
  AUTHORS   Frank
  TITLE     Direct Submission
  JOURNAL   Exported Sep 3, 2018 from SnapGene 4.2.2 http://www.snapgene.com
FEATURES             Location/Qualifiers
     source          1..6036
                     /organism="synthetic DNA construct"
                     /note="/dnas_title=pSG0436 pET-Gate2 ccdB"
     promoter        1..19
                     /label=T7 promoter
                     /note="promoter for bacteriophage T7 RNA polymerase"
     promoter        1..17
                     /label=T7 promoter
                     /note="/dnas_title=T7 promoter"
                     /note="/vntifkey=30"
     protein_bind    20..44
                     /label=lac operator
                     /bound_moiety="lac repressor encoded by lacI"
                     /note="The lac repressor binds to the lac operator to
                     inhibit transcription in E. coli. This inhibition can be
                     relieved by adding lactose or
                     isopropyl-beta-D-thiogalactopyranoside (IPTG)."
     CDS             20..44
                     /codon_start=1
                     /label=lac operator
                     /note="/dnas_title=lac operator"
                     /note="/vntifkey=4"
                     /translation="GIVSG*QF"
     misc_feature    55..58
                     /label=RU
                     /note="/dnas_title=RU"
                     /note="/vntifkey=21"
     misc_feature    59..908
                     /label=outsert
                     /note="/dnas_title=outsert"
                     /note="/vntifkey=21"
     protein_bind    90..106
                     /label=lac operator
                     /bound_moiety="lac repressor encoded by lacI"
                     /note="The lac repressor binds to the lac operator to
                     inhibit transcription in E. coli. This inhibition can be
                     relieved by adding lactose or
                     isopropyl-beta-D-thiogalactopyranoside (IPTG)."
     primer_bind     114..130
                     /label=M13 rev
                     /note="common sequencing primer, one of multiple similar
                     variants"
     promoter        158..188
                     /label=PccdB
                     /note="/dnas_title=PccdB"
                     /note="/vntifkey=30"
     RBS             215..223
                     /label=Shine-Dalgarno sequence
                     /note="full consensus sequence for ribosome-binding sites
                     upstream of start codons in E. coli; complementary to a
                     region in the 3' end of the 16S rRNA (Chen et al., 1994)"
     CDS             225..533
                     /codon_start=1
                     /gene="ccdB"
                     /product="CcdB, a bacterial toxin that poisons DNA gyrase"
                     /label=ccdB
                     /note="Plasmids containing the ccdB gene cannot be
                     propagated in standard E. coli strains."
                     /translation="MIQFKVYTYKRESRYRLFVDVQSDIIDTPGRRMVIPLASARLLSD
                     KVSRELYPVVHIGDESWRMMTTDMASVPVSVIGEEVADLSHRENDIKNAINLMFWGI"
     misc_feature    532..588
                     /label=MCS
                     /note="pUC18/19 multiple cloning site"
     primer_bind     complement(589..605)
                     /label=M13 fwd
                     /note="common sequencing primer, one of multiple similar
                     variants"
     misc_feature    909..912
                     /label=RD
                     /note="/dnas_title=RD"
                     /note="/vntifkey=21"
     terminator      981..1028
                     /label=T7 terminator
                     /note="transcription terminator for bacteriophage T7 RNA
                     polymerase"
     rep_origin      1065..1520
                     /direction=RIGHT
                     /label=f1 origin
                     /note="/dnas_title=f1 origin"
                     /note="/vntifkey=33"
     CDS             complement(1613..2428)
                     /codon_start=1
                     /gene="aph(3')-Ia"
                     /product="aminoglycoside phosphotransferase"
                     /label=KanR
                     /note="confers resistance to kanamycin in bacteria or G418
                     (Geneticin(R)) in eukaryotes"
                     /translation="MSHIQRETSCSRPRLNSNMDADLYGYKWARDNVGQSGATIYRLYG
                     KPDAPELFLKHGKGSVANDVTDEMVRLNWLTEFMPLPTIKHFIRTPDDAWLLTTAIPGK
                     TAFQVLEEYPDSGENIVDALAVFLRRLHSIPVCNCPFNSDRVFRLAQAQSRMNNGLVDA
                     SDFDDERNGWPVEQVWKEMHKLLPFSPDSVVTHGDFSLDNLIFDEGKLIGCIDVGRVGI
                     ADRYQDLAILWNCLGEFSPSLQKRLFQKYGIDNPDMNKLQFHLMLDEFF"
     rep_origin      2550..3138
                     /direction=RIGHT
                     /label=ori
                     /note="high-copy-number ColE1/pMB1/pBR322/pUC origin of
                     replication"
     rep_origin      3137
                     /label=ColE1 pBR322 origin
                     /note="/dnas_title=ColE1 pBR322 origin"
                     /note="/vntifkey=33"
     misc_feature    3324..3466
                     /label=bom
                     /note="basis of mobility region from pBR322"
     CDS             complement(3568..3759)
                     /codon_start=1
                     /gene="rop"
                     /product="Rop protein, which maintains plasmids at low copy
                     number"
                     /label=rop
                     /translation="MTKQEKTALNMARFIRSQTLTLLEKLNELDADEQADICESLHDHA
                     DELYRSCLARFGDDGENL"
     CDS             complement(4568..5650)
                     /codon_start=1
                     /gene="lacI"
                     /product="lac repressor"
                     /label=lacI
                     /note="The lac repressor binds to the lac operator to
                     inhibit transcription in E. coli. This inhibition can be
                     relieved by adding lactose or
                     isopropyl-beta-D-thiogalactopyranoside (IPTG)."
                     /translation="MKPVTLYDVAEYAGVSYQTVSRVVNQASHVSAKTREKVEAAMAEL
                     NYIPNRVAQQLAGKQSLLIGVATSSLALHAPSQIVAAIKSRADQLGASVVVSMVERSGV
                     EACKAAVHNLLAQRVSGLIINYPLDDQDAIAVEAACTNVPALFLDVSDQTPINSIIFSH
                     EDGTRLGVEHLVALGHQQIALLAGPLSSVSARLRLAGWHKYLTRNQIQPIAEREGDWSA
                     MSGFQQTMQMLNEGIVPTAMLVANDQMALGAMRAITESGLRVGADISVVGYDDTEDSSC
                     YIPPLTTIKQDFRLLGQTSVDRLLQLSQGQAVKGNQLLPVSLVKRKTTLAPNTQTASPR
                     ALADSLMQLARQVSRLESGQ"
     promoter        complement(5651..5728)
                     /gene="lacI"
                     /label=lacI promoter
ORIGIN
        1 taatacgact cactataggg gaattgtgag cggataacaa ttcccctcta gtctcgagtg
       61 agaccttccg gctcgtatgt tgtgtggaat tgtgagcgga taacaatttc acacaggaaa
      121 cagctatgac catgattacg ccaagcttga tatcgaattc ctgcagccca aactgcagtt
      181 gacaacataa aaactttgtg ttatacttgt aacgtaagga ggtaatgatt cagtttaagg
      241 tttacaccta taaaagagag agccgttatc gtctgtttgt ggatgtacag agtgatatta
      301 ttgacacgcc cgggcgacgg atggtgatcc ccctggccag tgcacgtctg ctgtcagata
      361 aagtctcccg tgaactttac ccggtggtgc atatcgggga tgaaagctgg cgcatgatga
      421 ccaccgatat ggccagtgtg ccggtctccg ttatcgggga agaagtggct gatctcagcc
      481 accgcgaaaa tgacatcaaa aacgccatta acctgatgtt ctggggaata taagcttgca
      541 tgcctgcagg tcgactctag aggatccccg ggtaccgagc tcgaattcac tggccgtcgt
      601 tttacaacgt cgtgactggg aaaaccctgg cgttacccaa cttaatcgcc ttgcagcaca
      661 tccccctttc gccagctggc gtaatagcga agaggcccgc accgatcgcc cttcccaaca
      721 gttgcgcagc ctgaatggcg aatggcgcct gatgcggtat tttctcctta cgcatctgtg
      781 cggtatttca caccgcatat ggtgcactct cagtacaatc tgctctgatg ccgcatagtt
      841 aagccagccc cgacacccgc caacacccgc tgacgcgccc tgacgggctt gtctgctccc
      901 gggtctctcc atggtgagat ccggctgcta acaaagcccg aaaggaagct gagttggctg
      961 ctgccaccgc tgagcaataa ctagcataac cccttggggc ctctaaacgg gtcttgaggg
     1021 gttttttgct gaaaggagga actatatccg gattggcgaa tgggnnnnnn nnnnnnnnnn
     1081 nnnnnnnnnn nnnnnnnnnn nnnnnnnnnn nnnnnnnnnn nnnnnnnnnn nnnnnnnnnn
     1141 nnnnnnnnnn nnnnnnnnnn nnnnnnnnnn nnnnnnnnnn nnnnnnnncn nnnnnnnnnn
     1201 nnnnnnnnnn nnnnnnnnnn nnnnnnnnnn nnnnnnnnnn nnnnnnnnnn nnnnnnnnnn
     1261 nnnnnnnnnn nnnnnnnnnn annnnnnnnn nnnnnnnnnn nnnnnnnnnn nnnnnnnnnn
     1321 nnnnnnnnnn cctttgacgt tggagtccac gttctttaat agtggactct tgttccaaac
     1381 tggaacaaca ctcaacccta tctcggtcta ttcttttgat ttataaggga ttttgccgat
     1441 ttcggcctat tggttaaaaa atgagctgat ttaacaaaaa tttaacgcga attttaacaa
     1501 aatattaacg tttacaattt caggtggcac ttttcgggga aatgtgcgcg gaacccctat
     1561 ttgtttattt ttctaaatac attcaaatat gtatccgctc atgaattaat tcttagaaaa
     1621 actcatcgag catcaaatga aactgcaatt tattcatatc aggattatca ataccatatt
     1681 tttgaaaaag ccgtttctgt aatgaaggag aaaactcacc gaggcagttc cataggatgg
     1741 caagatcctg gtatcggtct gcgattccga ctcgtccaac atcaatacaa cctattaatt
     1801 tcccctcgtc aaaaataagg ttatcaagtg agaaatcacc atgagtgacg actgaatccg
     1861 gtgagaatgg caaaagttta tgcatttctt tccagacttg ttcaacaggc cagccattac
     1921 gctcgtcatc aaaatcactc gcatcaacca aaccgttatt cattcgtgat tgcgcctgag
     1981 cgagacgaaa tacgcgatcg ctgttaaaag gacaattaca aacaggaatc gaatgcaacc
     2041 ggcgcaggaa cactgccagc gcatcaacaa tattttcacc tgaatcagga tattcttcta
     2101 atacctggaa tgctgttttc ccggggatcg cagtggtgag taaccatgca tcatcaggag
     2161 tacggataaa atgcttgatg gtcggaagag gcataaattc cgtcagccag tttagtctga
     2221 ccatctcatc tgtaacatca ttggcaacgc tacctttgcc atgtttcaga aacaactctg
     2281 gcgcatcggg cttcccatac aatcgataga ttgtcgcacc tgattgcccg acattatcgc
     2341 gagcccattt atacccatat aaatcagcat ccatgttgga atttaatcgc ggcctagagc
     2401 aagacgtttc ccgttgaata tggctcataa caccccttgt attactgttt atgtaagcag
     2461 acagttttat tgttcatgac caaaatccct taacgtgagt tttcgttcca ctgagcgtca
     2521 gaccccgtag aaaagatcaa aggatcttct tgagatcctt tttttctgcg cgtaatctgc
     2581 tgcttgcaaa caaaaaaacc accgctacca gcggtggttt gtttgccgga tcaagagcta
     2641 ccaactcttt ttccgaaggt aactggcttc agcagagcgc agataccaaa tactgtcctt
     2701 ctagtgtagc cgtagttagg ccaccacttc aagaactctg tagcaccgcc tacatacctc
     2761 gctctgctaa tcctgttacc agtggctgct gccagtggcg ataagtcgtg tcttaccggg
     2821 ttggactcaa gacgatagtt accggataag gcgcagcggt cgggctgaac ggggggttcg
     2881 tgcacacagc ccagcttgga gcgaacgacc tacaccgaac tgagatacct acagcgtgag
     2941 ctatgagaaa gcgccacgct tcccgaaggg agaaaggcgg acaggtatcc ggtaagcggc
     3001 agggtcggaa caggagagcg cacgagggag cttccagggg gaaacgcctg gtatctttat
     3061 agtcctgtcg ggtttcgcca cctctgactt gagcgtcgat ttttgtgatg ctcgtcaggg
     3121 gggcggagcc tatggaaaaa cgccagcaac gcggcctttt tacggttcct ggccttttgc
     3181 tggccttttg ctcacatgtt ctttcctgcg ttatcccctg attctgtgga taaccgtatt
     3241 accgcctttg agtgagctga taccgctcgc cgcagccgaa cgaccgagcg cagcgagtca
     3301 gtgagcgagg aagcggaaga gcgcctgatg cggtattttc tccttacgca tctgtgcggt
     3361 atttcacacc gcatatatgg tgcactctca gtacaatctg ctctgatgcc gcatagttaa
     3421 gccagtatac actccgctat cgctacgtga ctgggtcatg gctgcgcccc gacacccgcc
     3481 aacacccgct gacgcgccct gacgggcttg tctgctcccg gcatccgctt acagacaagc
     3541 tgtgaccgtc tccgggagct gcatgtgtca gaggttttca ccgtcatcac cgaaacgcgc
     3601 gaggcagctg cggtaaagct catcagcgtg gtcgtgaagc gattcacaga tgtctgcctg
     3661 ttcatccgcg tccagctcgt tgagtttctc cagaagcgtt aatgtctggc ttctgataaa
     3721 gcgggccatg ttaagggcgg ttttttcctg tttggtcact gatgcctccg tgtaaggggg
     3781 atttctgttc atgggggtaa tgataccgat gaaacgagag aggatgctca cgatacgggt
     3841 tactgatgat gaacatgccc ggttactgga acgttgtgag ggtaaacaac tggcggtatg
     3901 gatgcggcgg gaccagagaa aaatcactca gggtcaatgc cagcgcttcg ttaatacaga
     3961 tgtaggtgtt ccacagggta gccagcagca tcctgcgatg cagatccgga acataatggt
     4021 gcagggcgct gacttccgcg tttccagact ttacgaaaca cggaaaccga agaccattca
     4081 tgttgttgct caggtcgcag acgttttgca gcagcagtcg cttcacgttc gctcgcgtat
     4141 cggtgattca ttctgctaac cagtaaggca accccgccag cctagccggg tcctcaacga
     4201 caggagcacg atcatgcgca cccgtggggc cgccatgccg gcgataatgg cctgcttctc
     4261 gccgaaacgt ttggtggcgg gaccagtgac gaaggcttga gcgagggcgt gcaagattcc
     4321 gaataccgca agcgacaggc cgatcatcgt cgcgctccag cgaaagcggt cctcgccgaa
     4381 aatgacccag agcgctgccg gcacctgtcc tacgagttgc atgataaaga agacagtcat
     4441 aagtgcggcg acgatagtca tgccccgcgc ccaccggaag gagctgactg ggttgaaggc
     4501 tctcaagggc atcggtcgag atcccggtgc ctaatgagtg agctaactta cattaattgc
     4561 gttgcgctca ctgcccgctt tccagtcggg aaacctgtcg tgccagctgc attaatgaat
     4621 cggccaacgc gcggggagag gcggtttgcg tattgggcgc cagggtggtt tttcttttca
     4681 ccagtgagac gggcaacagc tgattgccct tcaccgcctg gccctgagag agttgcagca
     4741 agcggtccac gctggtttgc cccagcaggc gaaaatcctg tttgatggtg gttaacggcg
     4801 ggatataaca tgagctgtct tcggtatcgt cgtatcccac taccgagata tccgcaccaa
     4861 cgcgcagccc ggactcggta atggcgcgca ttgcgcccag cgccatctga tcgttggcaa
     4921 ccagcatcgc agtgggaacg atgccctcat tcagcatttg catggtttgt tgaaaaccgg
     4981 acatggcact ccagtcgcct tcccgttccg ctatcggctg aatttgattg cgagtgagat
     5041 atttatgcca gccagccaga cgcagacgcg ccgagacaga acttaatggt cccgctaaca
     5101 gcgcgatttg ctgatgaccc aatgcgacca gatgctccac gcccagtcgc gtaccgtctt
     5161 catgggagaa aataatactg ttgatgggtg tctggtcaga gacatcaaga aataacgccg
     5221 gaacattagt gcaggcagct tccacagcaa tggcatcctg gtcatccagc ggatagttaa
     5281 tgatcagccc actgacgcgt tgcgcgagaa gattgtgcac cgccgcttta caggcttcga
     5341 cgccgcttcg ttctaccatc gacaccacca cgctggcacc cagttgatcg gcgcgagatt
     5401 taatcgccgc gacaatttgc gacggcgcgt gcagggccag actggaggtg gcaacgccaa
     5461 tcagcaacga ctgtttgccc gccagttgtt gtgccacgcg gttgggaatg taattcagct
     5521 ccgccatcgc cgcttccact ttttcccgcg ttttcgcaga aacgtggctg gcctggttca
     5581 ccacgcggga aacggtctga taagagacac cggcatactc tgcgacatcg tataacgtta
     5641 ctggtttcac attcaccacc ctgaattgac tctcttccgg gcgctatcat gccataccgc
     5701 gaaaggtttt gcgccattcg atggtgtccg ggatctcgac gctctccctt atgcgactcc
     5761 tgcattagga agcagcccag tagtaggttg aggccgttga gcaccgccgc cgcaaggaat
     5821 ggtgcatgca aggagatggc gcccaacagt cccccggcca cggggcctgc caccataccc
     5881 acgccgaaac aagcgctcat gagcccgaag tggcgagccc gatcttcccc atcggtgatg
     5941 tcggcgatat aggcgccagc aaccgcacct gtggcgccgg tgatgccggc cacgatgcgt
     6001 ccggcgtaga ggatcgagat ctcgatcccg cgaaat
//
