>Addgene plasmid #117116 | pET-Gate2 ccdB | addgene full sequence | sequence record 251594 | Addgene NGS Result
TAATACGACTCACTATAGGGGAATTGTGAGCGGATAACAATTCCCCTCTAGTCTCGAGTGAGACCTTCCG
GCTCGTATGTTGTGTGGAATTGTGAGCGGATAACAATTTCACACAGGAAACAGCTATGACCATGATTACG
CCAAGCTTGATATCGAATTCCTGCAGCCCAAACTGCAGTTGACAACATAAAAACTTTGTGTTATACTTGT
AACGTAAGGAGGTAATGATTCAGTTTAAGGTTTACACCTATAAAAGAGAGAGCCGTTATCGTCTGTTTGT
GGATGTACAGAGTGATATTATTGACACGCCCGGGCGACGGATGGTGATCCCCCTGGCCAGTGCACGTCTG
CTGTCAGATAAAGTCTCCCGTGAACTTTACCCGGTGGTGCATATCGGGGATGAAAGCTGGCGCATGATGA
CCACCGATATGGCCAGTGTGCCGGTCTCCGTTATCGGGGAAGAAGTGGCTGATCTCAGCCACCGCGAAAA
TGACATCAAAAACGCCATTAACCTGATGTTCTGGGGAATATAAGCTTGCATGCCTGCAGGTCGACTCTAG
AGGATCCCCGGGTACCGAGCTCGAATTCACTGGCCGTCGTTTTACAACGTCGTGACTGGGAAAACCCTGG
CGTTACCCAACTTAATCGCCTTGCAGCACATCCCCCTTTCGCCAGCTGGCGTAATAGCGAAGAGGCCCGC
ACCGATCGCCCTTCCCAACAGTTGCGCAGCCTGAATGGCGAATGGCGCCTGATGCGGTATTTTCTCCTTA
CGCATCTGTGCGGTATTTCACACCGCATATGGTGCACTCTCAGTACAATCTGCTCTGATGCCGCATAGTT
AAGCCAGCCCCGACACCCGCCAACACCCGCTGACGCGCCCTGACGGGCTTGTCTGCTCCCGGGTCTCTCC
ATGGTGAGATCCGGCTGCTAACAAAGCCCGAAAGGAAGCTGAGTTGGCTGCTGCCACCGCTGAGCAATAA
CTAGCATAACCCCTTGGGGCCTCTAAACGGGTCTTGAGGGGTTTTTTGCTGAAAGGAGGAACTATATCCG
GATTGGCGAATGGG
[124 nt withheld, positions 1065-1188]
C
[91 nt withheld, positions 1190-1280]
A
[49 nt withheld, positions 1282-1330]
CCTTTGACGTTGGAGTCCACGTTCTTTAATAGTGGACTCTTGTTCCAAACTGGAACAACACTCAACCCTA
TCTCGGTCTATTCTTTTGATTTATAAGGGATTTTGCCGATTTCGGCCTATTGGTTAAAAAATGAGCTGAT
TTAACAAAAATTTAACGCGAATTTTAACAAAATATTAACGCTTACAATTTAGGTGGCACTTTTCGGGGAA
ATGTGCGCGGAACCCCTATTTGTTTATTTTTCTAAATACATTCAAATATGTATCCGCTCATGAATTAATT
CTTAGAAAAACTCATCGAGCATCAAATGAAACTGCAATTTATTCATATCAGGATTATCAATACCATATTT
TTGAAAAAGCCGTTTCTGTAATGAAGGAGAAAACTCACCGAGGCAGTTCCATAGGATGGCAAGATCCTGG
TATCGGTCTGCGATTCCGACTCGTCCAACATCAATACAACCTATTAATTTCCCCTCGTCAAAAATAAGGT
TATCAAGTGAGAAATCACCATGAGTGACGACTGAATCCGGTGAGAATGGCAAAAGTTTATGCATTTCTTT
CCAGACTTGTTCAACAGGCCAGCCATTACGCTCGTCATCAAAATCACTCGCATCAACCAAACCGTTATTC
ATTCGTGATTGCGCCTGAGCGAGACGAAATACGCGATCGCTGTTAAAAGGACAATTACAAACAGGAATCG
AATGCAACCGGCGCAGGAACACTGCCAGCGCATCAACAATATTTTCACCTGAATCAGGATATTCTTCTAA
TACCTGGAATGCTGTTTTCCCGGGGATCGCAGTGGTGAGTAACCATGCATCATCAGGAGTACGGATAAAA
TGCTTGATGGTCGGAAGAGGCATAAATTCCGTCAGCCAGTTTAGTCTGACCATCTCATCTGTAACATCAT
TGGCAACGCTACCTTTGCCATGTTTCAGAAACAACTCTGGCGCATCGGGCTTCCCATACAATCGATAGAT
TGTCGCACCTGATTGCCCGACATTATCGCGAGCCCATTTATACCCATATAAATCAGCATCCATGTTGGAA
TTTAATCGCGGCCTAGAGCAAGACGTTTCCCGTTGAATATGGCTCATAACACCCCTTGTATTACTGTTTA
TGTAAGCAGACAGTTTTATTGTTCATGACCAAAATCCCTTAACGTGAGTTTTCGTTCCACTGAGCGTCAG
ACCCCGTAGAAAAGATCAAAGGATCTTCTTGAGATCCTTTTTTTCTGCGCGTAATCTGCTGCTTGCAAAC
AAAAAAACCACCGCTACCAGCGGTGGTTTGTTTGCCGGATCAAGAGCTACCAACTCTTTTTCCGAAGGTA
ACTGGCTTCAGCAGAGCGCAGATACCAAATACTGTCCTTCTAGTGTAGCCGTAGTTAGGCCACCACTTCA
AGAACTCTGTAGCACCGCCTACATACCTCGCTCTGCTAATCCTGTTACCAGTGGCTGCTGCCAGTGGCGA
TAAGTCGTGTCTTACCGGGTTGGACTCAAGACGATAGTTACCGGATAAGGCGCAGCGGTCGGGCTGAACG
GGGGGTTCGTGCACACAGCCCAGCTTGGAGCGAACGACCTACACCGAACTGAGATACCTACAGCGTGAGC
TATGAGAAAGCGCCACGCTTCCCGAAGGGAGAAAGGCGGACAGGTATCCGGTAAGCGGCAGGGTCGGAAC
AGGAGAGCGCACGAGGGAGCTTCCAGGGGGAAACGCCTGGTATCTTTATAGTCCTGTCGGGTTTCGCCAC
CTCTGACTTGAGCGTCGATTTTTGTGATGCTCGTCAGGGGGGCGGAGCCTATGGAAAAACGCCAGCAACG
CGGCCTTTTTACGGTTCCTGGCCTTTTGCTGGCCTTTTGCTCACATGTTCTTTCCTGCGTTATCCCCTGA
TTCTGTGGATAACCGTATTACCGCCTTTGAGTGAGCTGATACCGCTCGCCGCAGCCGAACGACCGAGCGC
AGCGAGTCAGTGAGCGAGGAAGCGGAAGAGCGCCTGATGCGGTATTTTCTCCTTACGCATCTGTGCGGTA
TTTCACACCGCAATGGTGCACTCTCAGTACAATCTGCTCTGATGCCGCATAGTTAAGCCAGTATACACTC
CGCTATCGCTACGTGACTGGGTCATGGCTGCGCCCCGACACCCGCCAACACCCGCTGACGCGCCCTGACG
GGCTTGTCTGCTCCCGGCATCCGCTTACAGACAAGCTGTGACCGTCTCCGGGAGCTGCATGTGTCAGAGG
TTTTCACCGTCATCACCGAAACGCGCGAGGCAGCTGCGGTAAAGCTCATCAGCGTGGTCGTGAAGCGATT
CACAGATGTCTGCCTGTTCATCCGCGTCCAGCTCGTTGAGTTTCTCCAGAAGCGTTAATGTCTGGCTTCT
GATAAAGCGGGCCATGTTAAGGGCGGTTTTTTCCTGTTTGGTCACTGATGCCTCCGTGTAAGGGGGATTT
CTGTTCATGGGGGTAATGATACCGATGAAACGAGAGAGGATGCTCACGATACGGGTTACTGATGATGAAC
ATGCCCGGTTACTGGAACGTTGTGAGGGTAAACAACTGGCGGTATGGATGCGGCGGGACCAGAGAAAAAT
CACTCAGGGTCAATGCCAGCGCTTCGTTAATACAGATGTAGGTGTTCCACAGGGTAGCCAGCAGCATCCT
GCGATGCAGATCCGGAACATAATGGTGCAGGGCGCTGACTTCCGCGTTTCCAGACTTTACGAAACACGGA
AACCGAAGACCATTCATGTTGTTGCTCAGGTCGCAGACGTTTTGCAGCAGCAGTCGCTTCACGTTCGCTC
GCGTATCGGTGATTCATTCTGCTAACCAGTAAGGCAACCCCGCCAGCCTAGCCGGGTCCTCAACGACAGG
AGCACGATCATGCGCACCCGTGGGGCCGCCATGCCGGCGATAATGGCCTGCTTCTCGCCGAAACGTTTGG
TGGCGGGACCAGTGACGAAGGCTTGAGCGAGGGCGTGCAAGATTCCGAATACCGCAAGCGACAGGCCGAT
CATCGTCGCGCTCCAGCGAAAGCGGTCCTCGCCGAAAATGACCCAGAGCGCTGCCGGCACCTGTCCTACG
AGTTGCATGATAAAGAAGACAGTCATAAGTGCGGCGACGATAGTCATGCCCCGCGCCCACCGGAAGGAGC
TGACTGGGTTGAAGGCTCTCAAGGGCATCGGTCGAGATCCCGGTGCCTAATGAGTGAGCTAACTTACATT
AATTGCGTTGCGCTCACTGCCCGCTTTCCAGTCGGGAAACCTGTCGTGCCAGCTGCATTAATGAATCGGC
CAACGCGCGGGGAGAGGCGGTTTGCGTATTGGGCGCCAGGGTGGTTTTTCTTTTCACCAGTGAGACGGGC
AACAGCTGATTGCCCTTCACCGCCTGGCCCTGAGAGAGTTGCAGCAAGCGGTCCACGCTGGTTTGCCCCA
GCAGGCGAAAATCCTGTTTGATGGTGGTTAACGGCGGGATATAACATGAGCTGTCTTCGGTATCGTCGTA
TCCCACTACCGAGATATCCGCACCAACGCGCAGCCCGGACTCGGTAATGGCGCGCATTGCGCCCAGCGCC
ATCTGATCGTTGGCAACCAGCATCGCAGTGGGAACGATGCCCTCATTCAGCATTTGCATGGTTTGTTGAA
AACCGGACATGGCACTCCAGTCGCCTTCCCGTTCCGCTATCGGCTGAATTTGATTGCGAGTGAGATATTT
ATGCCAGCCAGCCAGACGCAGACGCGCCGAGACAGAACTTAATGGTCCCGCTAACAGCGCGATTTGCTGA
TGACCCAATGCGACCAGATGCTCCACGCCCAGTCGCGTACCGTCTTCATGGGAGAAAATAATACTGTTGA
TGGGTGTCTGGTCAGAGACATCAAGAAATAACGCCGGAACATTAGTGCAGGCAGCTTCCACAGCAATGGC
ATCCTGGTCATCCAGCGGATAGTTAATGATCAGCCCACTGACGCGTTGCGCGAGAAGATTGTGCACCGCC
GCTTTACAGGCTTCGACGCCGCTTCGTTCTACCATCGACACCACCACGCTGGCACCCAGTTGATCGGCGC
GAGATTTAATCGCCGCGACAATTTGCGACGGCGCGTGCAGGGCCAGACTGGAGGTGGCAACGCCAATCAG
CAACGACTGTTTGCCCGCCAGTTGTTGTGCCACGCGGTTGGGAATGTAATTCAGCTCCGCCATCGCCGCT
TCCACTTTTTCCCGCGTTTTCGCAGAAACGTGGCTGGCCTGGTTCACCACGCGGGAAACGGTCTGATAAG
AGACACCGGCATACTCTGCGACATCGTATAACGTTACTGGTTTCACATTCACCACCCTGAATTGACTCTC
TTCCGGGCGCTATCATGCCATACCGCGAAAGGTTTTGCGCCATTCGATGGTGTCCGGGATCTCGACGCTC
TCCCTTATGCGACTCCTGCATTAGGAAGCAGCCCAGTAGTAGGTTGAGGCCGTTGAGCACCGCCGCCGCA
AGGAATGGTGCATGCAAGGAGATGGCGCCCAACAGTCCCCCGGCCACGGGGCCTGCCACCATACCCACGC
CGAAACAAGCGCTCATGAGCCCGAAGTGGCGAGCCCGATCTTCCCCATCGGTGATGTCGGCGATATAGGC
GCCAGCAACCGCACCTGTGGCGCCGGTGATGCCGGCCACGATGCGTCCGGCGTAGAGGATCGAGATCTCG
ATCCCGCGAAAT
Features (pLannotate 1.2.2; 23 found; start..end, strand, type, name):
      1..19      +  promoter       T7 promoter: promoter for bacteriophage T7 RNA polymerase
     20..44      +  protein_bind   lac operator: The lac repressor binds to the lac operator to inhibit transcription in E. coli. This inhibition can be relieved by adding lactose or isopropyl-β-D-thiogalactopyranoside (IPTG). lac repressor encoded by lacI
     65..82      +  promoter       lac promoter (fragment): promoter for the E. coli lac operon
     90..106     +  protein_bind   lac operator: The lac repressor binds to the lac operator to inhibit transcription in E. coli. This inhibition can be relieved by adding lactose or isopropyl-β-D-thiogalactopyranoside (IPTG). lac repressor encoded by lacI
    143..169     -  misc_feature   MCS (fragment): pBluescript multiple cloning site
    231..533     +  CDS            ccdB: CcdB, a bacterial toxin that poisons DNA gyrase; ccdB; Plasmids containing the ccdB gene cannot be propagated in standard E. coli strains.
    532..588     -  misc_feature   MCS: pUC18/19 multiple cloning site
    585..742     +  CDS            lacZα (fragment): LacZα fragment of β-galactosidase; lacZ fragment
    748..847     -  misc_feature   bom (fragment): basis of mobility region from pBR322
    924..973     +  CDS            SET1 (fragment): solubility-enhancement tag derived from T7 phage gene 10B
    981..1028    +  terminator     T7 terminator: transcription terminator for bacteriophage T7 RNA polymerase
   1065..1493    +  rep_origin     f1 ori (sequence partly withheld): f1 bacteriophage origin of replication; arrow indicates direction of (+) strand synthesis
   1546..1603    +  promoter       AmpR promoter (fragment): bla
   1612..2427    -  CDS            KanR: aminoglycoside phosphotransferase; aph(3')-Ia; confers resistance to kanamycin in bacteria or G418 (Geneticin®) in eukaryotes
   2549..3137    +  rep_origin     ori: high-copy-number ColE1/pMB1/pBR322/pUC origin of replication
   3323..3462    -  misc_feature   bom: basis of mobility region from pBR322
   3564..3755    -  CDS            rop: Rop protein, which maintains plasmids at low copy number; rop
   3772..4152    +  CDS            YPB1_ECOLX: Protein predicted: Swiss-Prot protein existence level 4. From Escherichia coli.
   4224..4515    -  CDS            TcR (fragment): tetracycline efflux protein; tet; confers resistance to tetracycline
   4530..4551    -  protein_bind   CAP binding site: CAP binding activates transcription in the presence of cAMP. E. coli catabolite activator protein
   4564..5646    -  CDS            lacI: lac repressor; lacI; The lac repressor binds to the lac operator to inhibit transcription in E. coli. This inhibition can be relieved by adding lactose or isopropyl-β-D-thiogalactopyranoside (IPTG).
   5647..5724    -  promoter       lacI promoter: lacI
   5732..6011    -  CDS            TcR (fragment): tetracycline efflux protein; tet; confers resistance to tetracycline
