[The description below was written by a language model from this plasmid's Addgene catalogue record, the feature table of its GenBank file and pLannotate feature annotations shown in this document.]
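Description:
pET-Gate2 ccdB is an empty destination vector of about 6 kb, built on a pET-type E. coli backbone and intended as the recipient plasmid for Golden Gate assembly of gene-targeting constructs for Bacillus subtilis. It is maintained in E. coli through a ColE1/pBR322-family origin accompanied by the bom region and the rop gene, which together account for the low copy number listed in the record. Selection is by kanamycin through an aminoglycoside phosphotransferase gene (KanR). An f1 origin is also present, as is lacI under its own promoter. No Bacillus replication origin or Bacillus selection marker is annotated in the backbone, so these functions presumably come from the assembled fragments, although the record does not say so.

The cloning site sits between the T7 promoter/lac operator and the T7 terminator inherited from pET. It holds an "outsert" of roughly 850 bp flanked by two four-base positions labelled RU and RD, which become the upstream and downstream overhangs after BsaI digestion. The outsert carries ccdB with its own promoter and ribosome-binding site, along with remnants of a pUC-style cloning region (lac operator, multiple cloning site, M13 primer sites and a lacZα fragment). CcdB poisons DNA gyrase, so the uncut vector can only be propagated in a ccdB-tolerant strain. During assembly the toxin cassette is replaced by the incoming fragments, and transformation into a standard E. coli strain then counterselects against unmodified parent plasmid. According to the associated publication title, the vector was used for high-throughput allelic replacement screening in B. subtilis. The depositor's map and the repository's sequencing result differ by only a few bases and agree on the features.
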