Addgene plasmid #117116: pET-Gate2 ccdB
Purpose: (Empty Backbone) Destination vector
Depositing lab: Stephan Gruber. Depositing organization: Universite de Lausanne (UNIL). Publication: High-Throughput Allelic Replacement Screening in Bacillus subtilis. Diebold-Durand ML, Burmann F, Gruber S. Methods Mol Biol. 2019;2004:49-61. doi: 10.1007/978-1-4939-9520-2_5. PubMed 31147909.
Backbone
  Vector backbone: pET-Gate2
  Backbone size (bp): 6000
  Vector type: Backbone for Golden gate assembly for gene targeting in Bacillus subtilis
Growth in bacteria
  Bacterial resistance: Kanamycin, 50 μg/mL
  Growth temperature: 37°C
  Growth strain: ccdB Survival
  Copy number: Low Copy
Gene/Insert
  Cloning method: Restriction Enzyme
  Sequencing primers: 5′ TAATACGACTCACTATAGGG; 3′ ATGCTAGTTATTGCTCAGC
Terms and licenses: Academic/Nonprofit Terms; Industry Terms: Not Available to Industry
Depositor comments: Backbone vector for reconstitution of gene targeting constructs by Golden gate assembly. Overhangs generated upon BsaI cleavage : CGAG (RU) and CCAT (RD). (Gruber lab reference pSG436)
How to cite: pET-Gate2 ccdB was a gift from Stephan Gruber (Addgene plasmid # 117116 ; http://n2t.net/addgene:117116 ; RRID:Addgene_117116)
